Addgene plasmid #221659: EGFP-Rubicon
Purpose: Rubicon tagged N-terminally with EGFP; clone a gift from the Hurley Lab at UC Berkeley
Depositing lab: Erika Holzbaur. Depositing organization: University of Pennsylvania. Publication: Mitochondrial damage triggers the concerted degradation of negative regulators of neuronal autophagy. Basak B, Holzbaur ELF. Nat Commun. 2025 Aug 9;16(1):7367. doi: 10.1038/s41467-025-62379-5. PubMed 40783388.
Backbone
  Vector backbone: pCAG-EGFP
  Backbone size w/o insert (bp): 5500
  Total vector size (bp): 8490
  Vector type: Mammalian Expression
Growth in bacteria
  Bacterial resistance: Ampicillin, 100 μg/mL
  Growth temperature: 37°C
  Growth strain: DH5alpha
  Copy number: High Copy
Gene/Insert
  Gene/Insert name: RUBCN (alt name: Rubicon)
  Species: H. sapiens (human)
  Insert size (bp): 2912
  GenBank ID: 9711
  Entrez Gene: RUBCN (a.k.a. KIAA0226, RUBICON, SCAR15)
  Promoter: CAG
  Tag / fusion protein: EGFP (N terminal on insert)
  Cloning method: Unknown
  Sequencing primers: 5′ 5'-ccgccgccgggatcac
Resource information
  A portion of this plasmid was derived from a plasmid made by: James Hurley, University of California, Berkeley
Terms and licenses: Academic/Nonprofit Terms; Industry Terms: Not Available to Industry
How to cite: EGFP-Rubicon was a gift from Erika Holzbaur (Addgene plasmid # 221659 ; http://n2t.net/addgene:221659 ; RRID:Addgene_221659)
