[The description below was written by a language model from this plasmid's Addgene catalogue record and pLannotate feature annotations shown in this document.]
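Description:
EGFP-Rubicon is a mammalian expression plasmid built on the pCAG-EGFP backbone that produces human Rubicon (RUBCN, also known as KIAA0226) fused at its N-terminus to a green fluorescent protein. It is propagated in E. coli through a high-copy ColE1/pUC-type origin and selected with ampicillin via the β-lactamase gene and its native promoter. No mammalian selection marker is annotated, so the plasmid appears suited to transient transfection. The catalogue lists a total size of about 8.5 kb, in close agreement with the sequenced record.

Expression is driven by the CAG promoter, annotated here as its three component parts: the CMV immediate-early enhancer, the chicken β-actin promoter, and a chimeric chicken β-actin/rabbit β-globin intron, which together give strong constitutive transcription in many mammalian cell types. The fluorescent protein reading frame (matched by the annotation software to mEGFP, while the catalogue simply calls it EGFP) lies immediately upstream of the roughly 2.9 kb RUBCN coding sequence, and the transcript is terminated by the rabbit β-globin polyadenylation signal. The short "HBB" fragments flanking the fusion most likely reflect β-globin exon sequence that is part of the pCAG cassette rather than intended coding regions. Backbone remnants include lac promoter/operator elements, an SV40 origin, which can support episomal replication in cells expressing large T antigen, and an SV40 poly(A) signal.

Rubicon is a negative regulator of autophagy, and the associated publication concerns degradation of such regulators in neurons after mitochondrial damage. The construct therefore allows Rubicon's localisation and abundance to be followed by fluorescence. Part of the plasmid derives from a clone made in another laboratory, and the cloning method is not recorded.
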