Features (pLannotate 1.2.2; 19 found; start..end, strand, type, name):
      1..861     -  CDS            AmpR: β-lactamase; bla; confers resistance to ampicillin, carbenicillin, and related antibiotics
    862..966     -  promoter       AmpR promoter: bla
    997..1376    +  enhancer       CMV enhancer: human cytomegalovirus immediate early enhancer
   1378..1654    +  promoter       chicken β-actin promoter: No description available
   1655..2671    +  intron         chimeric intron: chimera between introns from chicken β-actin and rabbit β-globin
   2669..2725    +  CDS            HBB (fragment): HBB_LEPEU - Experimental evidence at protein level: Swiss-Prot protein existence level 1. Involved in oxygen transport from the lung to the various peripheral tissues. From Lepus europaeus (European hare).
   2751..3467    +  CDS            mEGFP: mEGFP is a basic (constitutively fluorescent) green fluorescent protein published in 2002, derived from Aequorea victoria. It has moderate acid sensitivity.
   3474..6389    +  CDS            RUBCN: RUBIC_HUMAN - Also known as KIAA0226. Experimental evidence at protein level: Swiss-Prot protein existence level 1. Involved in regulation of pathogen-specific host defense of activated macrophages. Following bacterial infection promotes NADH oxidase activity by association with CYBA thereby affecting TLR2 signaling and probably other TLR-NOX pathways. Stabilizes the CYBA:CYBB NADPH oxidase heterodimer, increases its association with TLR2 and its phagosome trafficking to induce antimicrobial burst of ROS and production of inflammatory cytokines (PubMed:22423966). Following fungal or viral infe
   6399..6476    +  CDS            HBB (fragment): HBB_PONPY - Experimental evidence at transcript level: Swiss-Prot protein existence level 2. Involved in oxygen transport from the lung to the various peripheral tissues. From Pongo pygmaeus (Bornean orangutan).
   6547..6602    +  polyA_signal   β-globin poly(A) signal: rabbit β-globin polyadenylation signal (Gil and Proudfoot, 1987)
   6987..7003    -  protein_bind   lac operator: The lac repressor binds to the lac operator to inhibit transcription in E. coli. This inhibition can be relieved by adding lactose or isopropyl-β-D-thiogalactopyranoside (IPTG). lac repressor encoded by lacI
   7011..7041    -  promoter       lac promoter: promoter for the E. coli lac operon
   7056..7077    -  protein_bind   CAP binding site: CAP binding activates transcription in the presence of cAMP. E. coli catabolite activator protein
   7090..7129    -  CDS            lacI (fragment): lac repressor; lacI; The lac repressor binds to the lac operator to inhibit transcription in E. coli. This inhibition can be relieved by adding lactose or isopropyl-β-D-thiogalactopyranoside (IPTG).
   7136..7158    +  promoter       SV40 promoter (fragment): SV40 enhancer and early promoter
   7182..7317    +  rep_origin     SV40 ori: SV40 origin of replication
   7337..7471    +  polyA_signal   SV40 poly(A) signal: SV40 polyadenylation signal
   7473..7527    -  CDS            lacI (fragment): lac repressor; lacI; The lac repressor binds to the lac operator to inhibit transcription in E. coli. This inhibition can be relieved by adding lactose or isopropyl-β-D-thiogalactopyranoside (IPTG).
   7710..8298    -  rep_origin     ori: high-copy-number ColE1/pMB1/pBR322/pUC origin of replication
>Addgene plasmid #221659 | EGFP-Rubicon | addgene full sequence | sequence record 490795 | Addgene NGS Result
TTACCAATGCTTAATCAGTGAGGCACCTATCTCAGCGATCTGTCTATTTCGTTCATCCATAGTTGCCTGA
CTCCCCGTCGTGTAGATAACTACGATACGGGAGGGCTTACCATCTGGCCCCAGTGCTGCAATGATACCGC
GAGACCCACGCTCACCGGCTCCAGATTTATCAGCAATAAACCAGCCAGCCGGAAGGGCCGAGCGCAGAAG
TGGTCCTGCAACTTTATCCGCCTCCATCCAGTCTATTAATTGTTGCCGGGAAGCTAGAGTAAGTAGTTCG
CCAGTTAATAGTTTGCGCAACGTTGTTGCCATTGCTACAGGCATCGTGGTGTCACGCTCGTCGTTTGGTA
TGGCTTCATTCAGCTCCGGTTCCCAACGATCAAGGCGAGTTACATGATCCCCCATGTTGTGCAAAAAAGC
GGTTAGCTCCTTCGGTCCTCCGATCGTTGTCAGAAGTAAGTTGGCCGCAGTGTTATCACTCATGGTTATG
GCAGCACTGCATAATTCTCTTACTGTCATGCCATCCGTAAGATGCTTTTCTGTGACTGGTGAGTACTCAA
CCAAGTCATTCTGAGAATAGTGTATGCGGCGACCGAGTTGCTCTTGCCCGGCGTCAATACGGGATAATAC
CGCGCCACATAGCAGAACTTTAAAAGTGCTCATCATTGGAAAACGTTCTTCGGGGCGAAAACTCTCAAGG
ATCTTACCGCTGTTGAGATCCAGTTCGATGTAACCCACTCGTGCACCCAACTGATCTTCAGCATCTTTTA
CTTTCACCAGCGTTTCTGGGTGAGCAAAAACAGGAAGGCAAAATGCCGCAAAAAAGGGAATAAGGGCGAC
ACGGAAATGTTGAATACTCATACTCTTCCTTTTTCAATATTATTGAAGCATTTATCAGGGTTATTGTCTC
ATGAGCGGATACATATTTGAATGTATTTAGAAAAATAAACAAATAGGGGTTCCGCGCACATTTCCCCGAA
AAGTGCCACCTGGGTCGACATTGATTATTGACTAGTTATTAATAGTAATCAATTACGGGGTCATTAGTTC
ATAGCCCATATATGGAGTTCCGCGTTACATAACTTACGGTAAATGGCCCGCCTGGCTGACCGCCCAACGA
CCCCCGCCCATTGACGTCAATAATGACGTATGTTCCCATAGTAACGCCAATAGGGACTTTCCATTGACGT
CAATGGGTGGAGTATTTACGGTAAACTGCCCACTTGGCAGTACATCAAGTGTATCATATGCCAAGTACGC
CCCCTATTGACGTCAATGACGGTAAATGGCCCGCCTGGCATTATGCCCAGTACATGACCTTATGGGACTT
TCCTACTTGGCAGTACATCTACGTATTAGTCATCGCTATTACCATGGTCGAGGTGAGCCCCACGTTCTGC
TTCACTCTCCCCATCTCCCCCCCCTCCCCACCCCCAATTTTGTATTTATTTATTTTTTAATTATTTTGTG
CAGCGATGGGGGCGGGGGGGGGGGGGGGCGGGCGCCAGGCGGGGGGGGGCGGGGCGGGGGGGGGGGCGGG
GCGAGGCGGAGAGGTGCGGCGGCAGCCAATCAGAGCGGCGCGCTCCGAAAGTTTCCTTTTATGGCGAGGC
GGCGGCGGCGGCGGCCCTATAAAAAGCGAAGCGCGCGGCGGGCGGGAGTCGCTGCGCGCTGCCTTCGCCC
CGTGCCCCGCTCCGCCGCCGCCTCGCGCCGCCCGCCCCGGCTCTGACTGACCGCGTTACTCCCACAGGTG
AGCGGGCGGGACGGCCCTTCTCCTCCGGGCTGTAATTAGCGCTTGGTTTAATGACGGCTTGTTTCTTTTC
TGTGGCTGCGTGAAAGCCTTGAGGGGCTCCGGGAGGGCCCTTTGTGCGGGGGGAGCGGCTCGGGGGGTGC
GTGCGTGTGTGTGTGCGTGGGGAGCGCCGCGTGCGGCTCCGCGCTGCCCGGCGGCTGTGAGCGCTGCGGG
CGCGGCGCGGGGCTTTGTGCGCTCCGCAGTGTGCGCGAGGGGAGCGCGGCCGGGGGCGGTGCCCCGCGGT
GCGGGGGGGGCTGCGAGGGGAACAAAGGCTGCGTGCGGGGTGTGTGCGTGGGGGGGTGAGCAGGGGGTGT
GGGCGCGTCGGTCGGGCTGCAACCCCCCCTGCACCCCCCTCCCCGAGTTGCTGAGCACGGCCCGGCTTCG
GGTGCGGGGCTCCGTACGGGGCGTGGCGCGGGGCTCGCCGTGCCGGGCGGGGGGTGGCGGCAGGTGGGGG
TGCCGGGCGGGGCGGGGCCGCCTCGGGCCGGGGAGGGCTCGGGGGAGGGGCGCGGCGGCCCCCGGAGCGC
CGGCGGCTGTCGAGGCGCGGCGAGCCGCAGCCATTGCCTTTTATGGTAATCGTGCGAGAGGGCGCAGGGA
CTTCCTTTGTCCCAAATCTGTGCGGAGCCGAAATCTGGGAGGCGCCGCCGCACCCCCTCTAGCGGGCGCG
GGGCGAAGCGGTGCGGCGCCGGCAGGAAGGAAATGGGCGGGGAGGGCCTTCGTGCGTCGCCGCGCCGCCG
TCCCCTTCTCCCTCTCCAGCCTCGGGGCTGTCCGCGGGGGGACGGCTGCCTTCGGGGGGGACGGGGCAGG
GCGGGGTTCGGCTTCTGGCGTGTGACCGGCGGCTCTAGAGCCTCTGCTAACCATGTTCATGCCTTCTTCT
TTTTCCTACAGCTCCTGGGCAACGTGCTGGTTATTGTGCTGTCTCATCATTTTGGCAAAGAATTCCTCGA
TCGACGGTATCGATGCCACCATGGTGAGCAAGGGCGAGGAGCTGTTCACCGGGGTGGTGCCCATCCTGGT
CGAGCTGGACGGCGACGTAAACGGCCACAAGTTCAGCGTGTCCGGCGAGGGCGAGGGCGATGCCACCTAC
GGCAAGCTGACCCTGAAGTTCATCTGCACCACCGGCAAGCTGCCCGTGCCCTGGCCCACCCTCGTGACCA
CCCTGACCTACGGCGTGCAGTGCTTCAGCCGCTACCCCGACCACATGAAGCAGCACGACTTCTTCAAGTC
CGCCATGCCCGAAGGCTACGTCCAGGAGCGCACCATCTTCTTCAAGGACGACGGCAACTACAAGACCCGC
GCCGAGGTGAAGTTCGAGGGCGACACCCTGGTGAACCGCATCGAGCTGAAGGGCATCGACTTCAAGGAGG
ACGGCAACATCCTGGGGCACAAGCTGGAGTACAACTACAACAGCCACAACGTCTATATCATGGCCGACAA
GCAGAAGAACGGCATCAAGGTGAACTTCAAGATCCGCCACAACATCGAGGACGGCAGCGTGCAGCTCGCC
GACCACTACCAGCAGAACACCCCCATCGGCGACGGCCCCGTGCTGCTGCCCGACAACCACTACCTGAGCA
CCCAGTCCAAGCTGAGCAAAGACCCCAACGAGAAGCGCGATCACATGGTCCTGCTGGAGTTCGTGACCGC
CGCCGGGATCACTCTCGGCATGGACGAGCTGTACAAGGGTACCATGAGGCCTGAAGGCGCCGGAATGGAG
CTGGGCGGAGGCGAAGAAAGGCTGCCTGAGGAGAGCAGAAGAGAGCATTGGCAGCTGCTGGGCAACCTGA
AAACCACCGTGGAGGGACTGGTGAGCACCAATAGCCCCAACGTCTGGAGCAAGTACGGCGGCCTGGAGAG
GCTGTGCAGGGACATGCAATCCATCCTGTATCATGGACTGATCAGGGACCAGGCCTGCAGGAGACAAACC
GACTACTGGCAGTTCGTGAAGGACATCAGGTGGCTCTCCCCCCACTCCGCTCTGCACGTGGAGAAGTTCA
TTTCCGTCCACGAAAACGATCAGAGCTCCGCCGACGGAGCCTCCGAAAGAGCCGTGGCCGAGCTCTGGCT
CCAGCATTCCCTCCAGTACCACTGCCTGAGCGCTCAGCTGAGACCCCTGCTCGGAGACAGACAGTACATC
AGGAAATTCTACACAGACGCCGCCTTCCTGCTGAGCGACGCCCACGTGACAGCCATGCTCCAGTGCCTCG
AAGCTGTGGAACAGAACAACCCCAGGCTGCTGGCCCAGATCGACGCTAGCATGTTCGCTAGGAAACACGA
GTCCCCCCTCCTGGTGACAAAGAGCCAGTCCCTGACCGCTCTGCCCAGCAGCACCTACACCCCCCCCAAC
AGCTACGCTCAGCACAGCTACTTCGGCAGCTTTAGCTCCCTGCACCAGTCCGTGCCTAATAATGGCTCCG
AAAGGAGGTCCACCTCCTTCCCTCTGAGCGGACCTCCCAGAAAACCTCAAGAGTCCAGAGGCCACGTGTC
CCCCGCTGAAGATCAGACAATCCAGGCTCCTCCTGTGAGCGTGTCCGCTCTGGCCAGGGACTCCCCTCTC
ACACCTAACGAGATGTCCAGCAGCACACTGACCTCCCCCATCGAGGCTTCCTGGGTGAGCAGCCAAAATG
ACAGCCCTGGAGACGCTTCCGAGGGACCCGAGTACCTCGCTATCGGCAACCTCGATCCTAGGGGCAGGAC
AGCCTCCTGCCAGTCCCACAGCAGCAATGCTGAATCCAGCAGCAGCAACCTGTTCTCCTCCTCCAGCAGC
CAGAAACCTGACTCCGCCGCTAGCAGCCTGGGAGACCAAGAAGGCGGAGGCGAGAGCCAGCTCTCCTCCG
TGCTGAGAAGGAGCTCCTTCTCCGAGGGCCAGACCCTCACCGTGACATCCGGCGCCAAAAAAAGCCACAT
CAGAAGCCATTCCGATACCAGCATCGCCTCCAGGGGAGCCCCCGAAAGCTGTAACGATAAGGCTAAGCTG
AGAGGCCCCCTGCCCTACTCCGGACAGAGCAGCGAGGTCTCCACACCCTCCAGCCTGTACATGGAGTATG
AGGGAGGCAGGTATCTCTGTAGCGGCGAGGGAATGTTCAGAAGACCTTCCGAAGGCCAGAGCCTGATTTC
CTATCTCAGCGAGCAGGACTTCGGAAGCTGCGCCGACCTCGAAAAGGAGAACGCCCACTTTAGCATCAGC
GAGTCCCTGATCGCTGCTATCGAACTGATGAAATGTAACATGATGTCCCAGTGTCTGGAGGAGGAAGAGG
TGGAAGAGGAAGACTCCGACAGGGAGATTCAAGAACTGAAGCAGAAGATCAGGCTCAGGAGACAACAGAT
CAGGACCAAGAATCTCCTGCCCATGTACCAAGAGGCCGAGCATGGCTCCTTCAGGGTCACCAGCTCCAGC
TCCCAATTTTCCAGCAGAGATTCCGCCCAACTCAGCGATTCCGGCTCCGCCGATGAGGTCGATGAGTTTG
AGATCCAAGATGCCGACATCAGGAGAAACACCGCTTCCAGCTCCAAGTCCTTTGTGTCCTCCCAAAGCTT
TTCCCACTGCTTTCTCCACTCCACCAGCGCCGAAGCTGTGGCTATGGGCCTGCTGAAGCAGTTCGAAGGC
ATGCAGCTGCCCGCTGCCAGCGAGCTGGAATGGCTCGTGCCTGAACACGACGCCCCTCAAAAGCTGCTCC
CTATTCCCGATAGCCTGCCTATCTCCCCCGACGACGGCCAGCACGCCGACATTTATAAGCTGAGGATCAG
GGTGAGAGGCAACCTGGAGTGGGCTCCTCCCAGGCCCCAAATCATCTTCAACGTGCACCCCGCCCCTACA
AGAAAGATTGCCGTGGCCAAGCAGAACTATAGATGTGCTGGCTGCGGAATCAGGACCGACCCCGACTACA
TCAAGAGACTGAGATACTGCGAGTACCTGGGCAAGTACTTTTGCCAGTGCTGTCACGAGAACGCTCAGAT
GGCTATCCCTAGCAGGGTGCTGAGAAAGTGGGATTTCAGCAAATATTACGTCAGCAACTTTAGCAAAGAC
CTGCTGATCAAGATCTGGAACGACCCTCTGTTTAACGTGCAGGACATTAATAGCGCCCTGTACAGGAAGG
TCAAGCTGCTGAACCAGGTCAGGCTGCTGAGAGTGCAGCTGTGCCACATGAAGAATATGTTCAAAACCTG
TAGGCTGGCTAAGGAGCTGCTGGACAGCTTTGACACCGTCCCCGGCCACCTGACCGAAGATCTGCACCTG
TACAGCCTGAACGACCTGACCGCCACCAGAAAGGGAGAGCTGGGACCCAGGCTGGCCGAACTGACCAGAG
CCGGAGCTACCCACGTGGAGAGATGCATGCTGTGTCAGGCCAAGGGATTCATTTGCGAGTTCTGCCAGAA
CGAGGACGACATCATCTTCCCCTTCGAGCTGCATAAGTGCAGGACCTGTGAGGAGTGTAAGGCTTGTTAC
CACAAAGCCTGCTTCAAGAGCGGCAGCTGTCCTAGGTGCGAGAGACTCCAGGCCAGGAGGGAAGCCCTGG
CCAGACAAAGCCTGGAGAGCTACCTGAGCGACTATGAGGAAGAACCCGCTGAAGCTCTGGCCCTCGAAGC
TGCCGTGCTGGAGGCTACCTGACTCGAGGAATTCACTCCTCAGGTGCAGGCTGCCTATCAGAAGGTGGTG
GCTGGTGTGGCCAATGCCCTGGCTCACAAATACCACTGAGATCTTTTTCCCTCTGCCAAAAATTATGGGG
ACATCATGAAGCCCCTTGAGCATCTGACTTCTGGCTAATAAAGGAAATTTATTTTCATTGCAATAGTGTG
TTGGAATTTTTTGTGTCTCTCACTCGGAAGGACATATGGGAGGGCAAATCATTTAAAACATCAGAATGAG
TATTTGGTTTAGAGTTTGGCAACATATGCCCATATGCTGGCTGCCATGAACAAAGGTTGGCTATAAAGAG
GTCATCAGTATATGAAACAGCCCCCTGCTGTCCATTCCTTATTCCATAGAAAAGCCTTGACTTGAGGTTA
GATTTTTTTTATATTTTGTTTTGTGTTATTTTTTTCTTTAACATCCCTAAAATTTTCCTTACATGTTTTA
CTAGCCAGATTTTTCCTCCTCTCCTGACTACTCCCAGTCATAGCTGTCCCTCTTCTCTTATGGAGATCCC
TCGACCTGCAGCCCAAGCTTGGCGTAATCATGGTCATAGCTGTTTCCTGTGTGAAATTGTTATCCGCTCA
CAATTCCACACAACATACGAGCCGGAAGCATAAAGTGTAAAGCCTGGGGTGCCTAATGAGTGAGCTAACT
CACATTAATTGCGTTGCGCTCACTGCCCGCTTTCCAGTCGGGAAACCTGTCGTGCCAGCGGATCCGCATC
TCAATTAGTCAGCAACCATAGTCCCGCCCCTAACTCCGCCCATCCCGCCCCTAACTCCGCCCAGTTCCGC
CCATTCTCCGCCCCATGGCTGACTAATTTTTTTTATTTATGCAGAGGCCGAGGCCGCCTCGGCCTCTGAG
CTATTCCAGAAGTAGTGAGGAGGCTTTTTTGGAGGCCTAGGCTTTTGCAAAAAGCTAACTTGTTTATTGC
AGCTTATAATGGTTACAAATAAAGCAATAGCATCACAAATTTCACAAATAAAGCATTTTTTTCACTGCAT
TCTAGTTGTGGTTTGTCCAAACTCATCAATGTATCTTATCATGTCTGGATCCGCTGCATTAATGAATCGG
CCAACGCGCGGGGAGAGGCGGTTTGCGTATTGGGCGCTCTTCCGCTTCCTCGCTCACTGACTCGCTGCGC
TCGGTCGTTCGGCTGCGGCGAGCGGTATCAGCTCACTCAAAGGCGGTAATACGGTTATCCACAGAATCAG
GGGATAACGCAGGAAAGAACATGTGAGCAAAAGGCCAGCAAAAGGCCAGGAACCGTAAAAAGGCCGCGTT
GCTGGCGTTTTTCCATAGGCTCCGCCCCCCTGACGAGCATCACAAAAATCGACGCTCAAGTCAGAGGTGG
CGAAACCCGACAGGACTATAAAGATACCAGGCGTTTCCCCCTGGAAGCTCCCTCGTGCGCTCTCCTGTTC
CGACCCTGCCGCTTACCGGATACCTGTCCGCCTTTCTCCCTTCGGGAAGCGTGGCGCTTTCTCATAGCTC
ACGCTGTAGGTATCTCAGTTCGGTGTAGGTCGTTCGCTCCAAGCTGGGCTGTGTGCACGAACCCCCCGTT
CAGCCCGACCGCTGCGCCTTATCCGGTAACTATCGTCTTGAGTCCAACCCGGTAAGACACGACTTATCGC
CACTGGCAGCAGCCACTGGTAACAGGATTAGCAGAGCGAGGTATGTAGGCGGTGCTACAGAGTTCTTGAA
GTGGTGGCCTAACTACGGCTACACTAGAAGAACAGTATTTGGTATCTGCGCTCTGCTGAAGCCAGTTACC
TTCGGAAAAAGAGTTGGTAGCTCTTGATCCGGCAAACAAACCACCGCTGGTAGCGGTGGTTTTTTTGTTT
GCAAGCAGCAGATTACGCGCAGAAAAAAAGGATCTCAAGAAGATCCTTTGATCTTTTCTACGGGGTCTGA
CGCTCAGTGGAACGAAAACTCACGTTAAGGGATTTTGGTCATGAGATTATCAAAAAGGATCTTCACCTAG
ATCCTTTTAAATTAAAAATGAAGTTTTAAATCAATCTAAAGTATATATGAGTAAACTTGGTCTGACAG
